Addgene plasmid #149344: pAAVS1-NEO-CAG-BFP-pA-GFP-pA
Purpose: Vector for targeting the Replace reporter to the AAVS1 locus
Depositing lab: Ralf Kuehn. Publication: A homology independent sequence replacement strategy in human cells using a CRISPR nuclease. Danner E, Lebedin M, de la Rosa K, Kuhn R. Open Biol. 2021 Jan;11(1):200283. doi: 10.1098/rsob.200283. Epub 2021 Jan 27. PubMed 33499763.
Backbone
  Vector backbone: pUC19
  Backbone size w/o insert (bp): 3894
  Total vector size (bp): 11031
  Vector type: Mammalian Expression
  Selectable markers: Neomycin (select with G418)
Growth in bacteria
  Bacterial resistance: Ampicillin, 100 μg/mL
  Growth temperature: 37°C
  Growth strain: DH5alpha
  Copy number: High Copy
Gene/Insert
  Gene/Insert name: BFP
  Insert size (bp): 720
  Promoter: CAG
  Cloning method: Restriction Enzyme; 5′ cloning site NcoI (not destroyed); 3′ cloning site EcoRI (not destroyed)
  Sequencing primers: 5′ T3; 3′ T7
Terms and licenses: Academic/Nonprofit Terms; Industry Terms: Not Available to Industry
How to cite: pAAVS1-NEO-CAG-BFP-pA-GFP-pA was a gift from Ralf Kuehn (Addgene plasmid # 149344 ; http://n2t.net/addgene:149344 ; RRID:Addgene_149344)
