[The description below was written by a language model from this plasmid's Addgene catalogue record and pLannotate feature annotations shown in this document.]
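Description:
pAAVS1-NEO-CAG-BFP-pA-GFP-pA is a mammalian gene-targeting donor plasmid of about 11 kb, catalogued as built on a pUC19 backbone. It is designed to place the "Replace" fluorescent reporter into the human AAVS1 safe-harbour site in intron 1 of PPP1R12C. In E. coli it is maintained at high copy through a ColE1/pUC origin and selected with ampicillin via the β-lactamase gene. The backbone outside the homology arms also carries annotated remnants of earlier cloning vectors. These include partial ccdB, lacZα, Tn5 transposase and a second NeoR/KanR fragment, along with lac regulatory elements and flanking T3 and T7 promoters.

The payload lies between AAVS1 left and right homology arms of roughly 800 bp each. Immediately after the left arm, a splice acceptor precedes a neomycin phosphotransferase coding sequence followed by PGK polyadenylation sequence. No promoter is annotated upstream of this marker. The layout is consistent with a gene-trap design, in which G418 resistance would depend on splicing from the endogenous PPP1R12C transcript after correct integration.

Downstream, a CAG promoter (CMV enhancer, chicken β-actin promoter and chimeric intron) drives a blue fluorescent protein annotated as EBFP2, terminated by a bGH poly(A) signal. A second fluorescent protein coding sequence follows without its own promoter. It is named GFP in the construct title but annotated as Venus by the feature software, and it ends in rabbit β-globin 3′ and poly(A) sequences. Short fragments matching mouse Rosa26 intron 1 sequence sit just upstream of each fluorescent protein gene; they may serve as nuclease target sites, though the record does not state this. With the BFP-pA segment in place, cells would be expected to fluoresce blue while the downstream reporter stays silent. The reporter line supports the associated study of homology-independent sequence replacement with a CRISPR nuclease, although the record does not detail the readout.
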