Features (pLannotate 1.2.2; 36 found; start..end, strand, type, name):
     33..836     +  misc_feature   HA-L: left homology arm from the adeno-associated virus integration site (AAVS1) within intron 1 of the human PPP1R12C gene
    843..868     +  misc_feature   SA: splice acceptor site
    961..1764    +  CDS            NeoR/KanR: aminoglycoside phosphotransferase from Tn5; aph(3')-II (or nptII); confers resistance to neomycin, kanamycin, and G418 (Geneticin®)
   1774..1834    +  polyA_signal   PGK poly(A) signal (fragment): mouse phosphoglycerate kinase 1 polyadenylation signal
   1858..2008    +  polyA_signal   PGK poly(A) signal (fragment): mouse phosphoglycerate kinase 1 polyadenylation signal
   2014..2049    +  misc_feature   MCS (fragment): pBluescript multiple cloning site
   2106..2409    +  enhancer       CMV enhancer: human cytomegalovirus immediate early enhancer
   2411..2688    +  promoter       chicken β-actin promoter: No description available
   2689..3705    +  intron         chimeric intron: chimera between introns from chicken β-actin and rabbit β-globin
   3764..3786    -  misc_feature   HA-L (fragment): left homology arm from intron 1 of the mouse Rosa26 gene (Soriano, 1999)
   3801..4517    +  CDS            EBFP2: EBFP2 is a basic (constitutively fluorescent) blue fluorescent protein published in 2007, derived from Aequorea victoria. It is reported to be a rapidly-maturing monomer with moderate acid sensitivity.
   4551..4662    +  polyA_signal   bGH poly(A) signal: bovine growth hormone polyadenylation signal
   4755..4778    -  misc_feature   HA-L (fragment): left homology arm from intron 1 of the mouse Rosa26 gene (Soriano, 1999)
   4792..5511    +  CDS            Venus: yellow fluorescent protein (YFP) with fast and efficient maturation (Nagai et al., 2002) mammalian codon-optimized
   5514..5594    +  CDS            HBB (fragment): HBB_PONPY - Experimental evidence at transcript level: Swiss-Prot protein existence level 2. Involved in oxygen transport from the lung to the various peripheral tissues. From Pongo pygmaeus (Bornean orangutan).
   5665..5720    +  polyA_signal   β-globin poly(A) signal: rabbit β-globin polyadenylation signal (Gil and Proudfoot, 1987)
   6103..6125    -  protein_bind   lac operator (fragment): The lac repressor binds to the lac operator to inhibit transcription in E. coli. This inhibition can be relieved by adding lactose or isopropyl-β-D-thiogalactopyranoside (IPTG). lac repressor encoded by lacI
   6129..6159    -  promoter       lac promoter: promoter for the E. coli lac operon
   6174..6195    -  protein_bind   CAP binding site: CAP binding activates transcription in the presence of cAMP. E. coli catabolite activator protein
   6208..6247    -  CDS            lacI (fragment): lac repressor; lacI; The lac repressor binds to the lac operator to inhibit transcription in E. coli. This inhibition can be relieved by adding lactose or isopropyl-β-D-thiogalactopyranoside (IPTG).
   6269..7105    +  misc_feature   HA-R: right homology arm from the adeno-associated virus integration site (AAVS1) within intron 1 of the human PPP1R12C gene
   7140..7158    -  promoter       T7 promoter: promoter for bacteriophage T7 RNA polymerase
   7161..7308    +  CDS            lacZα (fragment): LacZα fragment of β-galactosidase; lacZ fragment
   7318..7621    +  CDS            ccdB (fragment): CcdB, a bacterial toxin that poisons DNA gyrase; ccdB; Plasmids containing the ccdB gene cannot be propagated in standard E. coli strains.
   7669..7938    +  CDS            tnpA (fragment): TN5P_ECOLX - Also known as tnp. Experimental evidence at protein level: Swiss-Prot protein existence level 1. Mediates transposition of transposon Tn5 by a 'cut and paste' mechanism. First, the monomeric transposase binds the 19 bp inverted DNA repeats flanking the transposon. Then, dimerization of the DNA- bound transposase creates a synaptic DNA complex. After nicking of the first DNA strand, excision of the transposon proceeds through a series of intermediates. The transposase then mediates the insertion of the transposon at a new site by strand transfer. The activity of the wild- type tran
   7970..8768    +  CDS            NeoR/KanR (fragment): aminoglycoside phosphotransferase from Tn5; aph(3')-II (or nptII); confers resistance to neomycin, kanamycin, and G418 (Geneticin®)
   8789..8839    -  misc_feature   bom (fragment): basis of mobility region from pBR322
   8866..8925    +  promoter       AmpR promoter (fragment): bla
   9018..9878    -  CDS            AmpR: β-lactamase; bla; confers resistance to ampicillin, carbenicillin, and related antibiotics
   9879..9931    -  promoter       AmpR promoter (fragment): bla
  10002..10590   +  rep_origin     ori: high-copy-number ColE1/pMB1/pBR322/pUC origin of replication
  10773..10865   +  CDS            lacI (fragment): lac repressor; lacI; The lac repressor binds to the lac operator to inhibit transcription in E. coli. This inhibition can be relieved by adding lactose or isopropyl-β-D-thiogalactopyranoside (IPTG).
  10878..10899   +  protein_bind   CAP binding site: CAP binding activates transcription in the presence of cAMP. E. coli catabolite activator protein
  10914..10944   +  promoter       lac promoter: promoter for the E. coli lac operon
  10948..10970   +  protein_bind   lac operator (fragment): The lac repressor binds to the lac operator to inhibit transcription in E. coli. This inhibition can be relieved by adding lactose or isopropyl-β-D-thiogalactopyranoside (IPTG). lac repressor encoded by lacI
  11013..11031   +  promoter       T3 promoter: promoter for bacteriophage T3 RNA polymerase
>Addgene plasmid #149344 | pAAVS1-NEO-CAG-BFP-pA-GFP-pA | addgene full sequence | sequence record 299800 | Addgene NGS Result
CTAGTCCTGCAGGTTTAAACGAATTCGCCCTTTGCTTTCTCTGACCAGCATTCTCTCCCCTGGGCCTGTG
CCGCTTTCTGTCTGCAGCTTGTGGCCTGGGTCACCTCTACGGCTGGCCCAGATCCTTCCCTGCCGCCTCC
TTCAGGTTCCGTCTTCCTCCACTCCCTCTTCCCCTTGCTCTCTGCTGTGTTGCTGCCCAAGGATGCTCTT
TCCGGAGCACTTCCTTCTCGGCGCTGCACCACGTGATGTCCTCTGAGCGGATCCTCCCCGTGTCTGGGTC
CTCTCCGGGCATCTCTCCTCCCTCACCCAACCCCATGCCGTCTTCACTCGCTGGGTTCCCTTTTCCTTCT
CCTTCTGGGGCCTGTGCCATCTCTCGTTTCTTAGGATGGCCTTCTCCGACGGATGTCTCCCTTGCGTCCC
GCCTCCCCTTCTTGTAGGCCTGCATCATCACCGTTTTTCTGGACAACCCCAAAGTACCCCGTCTCCCTGG
CTTTAGCCACCTCTCCATCCTCTTGCTTTCTTTGCCTGGACACCCCGTTCTCCTGTGGATTCGGGTCACC
TCTCACTCCTTTCATTTGGGCAGCTCCCCTACCCCCCTTACCTCTCTAGTCTGTGCTAGCTCTTCCAGCC
CCCTGTCATGGCATCTTCCAGGGGTCCGAGAGCTCAGCTAGTCTTCTTCCTCCAACCCGGGCCCCTATGT
CCACTTCAGGACAGCATGTTTGCTGCCTCCAGGGATCCTGTGTCCCCGAGCTGGGACCACCTTATATTCC
CAGGGCCGGTTAATGTGGCTCTGGTTCTGGGTACTTTTATCTGTCCCCTCCACCCCACAGTGGGGCAAGC
TTCTGACCTCTTCTCTTCCTCCCACAGGGCCTCGAGAGATCTGGCAGCGGAGAGGGCAGAGGAAGTCTTC
TAACATGCGGTGACGTGGAGGAGAATCCCGGCCCTAGGCTCGAGACGCGTATGGGATCGGCCATTGAACA
AGATGGATTGCACGCAGGTTCTCCGGCCGCTTGGGTGGAGAGGCTATTCGGCTATGACTGGGCACAACAG
ACAATCGGCTGCTCTGATGCCGCCGTGTTCCGGCTGTCAGCGCAGGGGCGCCCGGTTCTTTTTGTCAAGA
CCGACCTGTCCGGTGCCCTGAATGAACTGCAGGACGAGGCAGCGCGGCTATCGTGGCTGGCCACGACGGG
CGTTCCTTGCGCAGCTGTGCTCGACGTTGTCACTGAAGCGGGAAGGGACTGGCTGCTATTGGGCGAAGTG
CCGGGGCAGGATCTCCTGTCATCTCACCTTGCTCCTGCCGAGAAAGTATCCATCATGGCTGATGCAATGC
GGCGGCTGCATACGCTTGATCCGGCTACCTGCCCATTCGACCACCAAGCGAAACATCGCATCGAGCGAGC
ACGTACTCGGATGGAAGCCGGTCTTGTCGATCAGGATGATCTGGACGAAGAGCATCAGGGGCTCGCGCCA
GCCGAACTGTTCGCCAGGCTCAAGGCGCGCATGCCCGACGGCGAGGATCTCGTCGTGACCCATGGCGATG
CCTGCTTGCCGAATATCATGGTGGAAAATGGCCGCTTTTCTGGATTCATCGACTGTGGCCGGCTGGGTGT
GGCGGACCGCTATCAGGACATAGCGTTGGCTACCCGTGATATTGCTGAAGAGCTTGGCGGCGAATGGGCT
GACCGCTTCCTCGTGCTTTACGGTATCGCCGCTCCCGATTCGCAGCGCATCGCCTTCTATCGCCTTCTTG
ACGAGTTCTTCTGAGGGGATCCGCTGTAAGTCTGCAGAAATTGATGATCTATTAAACAATAAAGATGTCC
ACTAAAATGGAAGTWTYTMYWGWYMTMYYKTGKKAWSATTGTTTTTCTCTTGATTCCCACTTTGTGGTTC
TAAGTACTGTGGTTTCCAAATGTGTCAGTTTCATAGCCTGAAGAACGAGATCAGCAGCCTCTGTTCCACA
TACACTTCATTCTCAGTATTGTTTTGCCAAGTTCTAATTCCATCAGAAGCTGGGAGCTCCACCGCGGTGG
CGGCCGCTCTAGAACTAGTTATTAATAGTAATCAATTACGGGGTCATTAGTTCATAGCCCATATATGGAG
TTCCGCGTTACATAACTTACGGTAAATGGCCCGCCTGGCTGACCGCCCAACGACCCCCGCCCATTGACGT
CAATAATGACGTATGTTCCCATAGTAACGCCAATAGGGACTTTCCATTGACGTCAATGGGTGGAGTATTT
ACGGTAAACTGCCCACTTGGCAGTACATCAAGTGTATCATATGCCAAGTACGCCCCCTATTGACGTCAAT
GACGGTAAATGGCCCGCCTGGCATTATGCCCAGTACATGACCTTATGGGACTTTCCTACTTGGCAGTACA
TCTACGTATTAGTCATCGCTATTACCATGGTCGAGGTGAGCCCCACGTTCTGCTTCACTCTCCCCATCTC
CCCCCCCTCCCCACCCCCAATTTTGTATTTATTTATTTTTTAATTATTTTGTGCAGCGATGGGGGCGGGG
GGGGGGGGGGGGCGCGCGCCRGGGGGGGSGGGGSGGGGSGRGGGGSGGGGSGGGGCGAGGCGGAGAGGTG
CGGCGGCAGCCAATCAGAGCGGCGCGCTCCGAAAGTTTCCTTTTATGGCGAGGCGGCGGCGGCGGCGGCC
CTATAAAAAGCGAAGCGCGCGGCGGGCGGGAGTCGCTGCGCGCTGCCTTCGCCCCGTGCCCCGCTCCGCC
GCCGCCTCGCGCCGCCCGCCCCGGCTCTGACTGACCGCGTTACTCCCACAGGTGAGCGGGCGGGACGGCC
CTTCTCCTCCGGGCTGTAATTAGCGCTTGGTTTAATGACGGCTTGTTTCTTTTCTGTGGCTGCGTGAAAG
CCTTGAGGGGCTCCGGGAGGGCCCTTTGTGCGGGGGGAGCGGCTCGGGGGGTGCGTGCGTGTGTGTGTGC
GTGGGGAGCGCCGCGTGCGGCTCCGCGCTGCCCGGCGGCTGTGAGCGCTGCGGGCGCGGCGCGGGGCTTT
GTGCGCTCCGCAGTGTGCGCGAGGGGAGCGCGGCCGGGGGCGGTGCCCCGCGGTGCGGGGGGGGCTGCGA
GGGGAACAAAGGCTGCGTGCGGGGTGTGTGCGTGGGGGGGTGAGCAGGGGGTGTGGGCGCGTCGGTCGGG
CTGCAACCCCCCCTGCACCCCCCTCCCCGAGTTGCTGAGCACGGCCCGGCTTCGGGTGCGGGGCTCCGTA
CGGGGCGTGGCGCGGGGCTCGCCGTGCCGGGCGGGGGGTGGCGGCAGGTGGGGGTGCCGGGCGGGGCGGG
GCCGCCTCGGGCCGGGGRGGGCTCGGGGGAGGGGCGCGGCGGCCCCCGGAGCGCCGGCGGCTGTCGAGGC
GCGGCGAGCCGCAGCCATTGCCTTTTATGGTAATCGTGCGAGAGGGCGCAGGGACTTCCTTTGTCCCAAA
TCTGTGCGGAGCCGAAATCTGGGAGGCGCCGCCGCACCCCCTCTAGCGGGCGCGGGGCGAAGCGGTGCGG
CGCCGGCAGGAAGGAAATGGGCGGGGAGGGCCTTCGTGCGTCGCCGCGCCGCCGTCCCCTTCTCCCTCTC
CAGCCTCGGGGCTGTCCGCGGGGGGACGGCTGCCTTCGGGGGGGACGGGGCAGGGCGGGGTTCGGCTTCT
GGCGTGTGACCGGCGGCTCTAGAGCCTCTGCTAACCATGTTCATGCCTTCTTCTTTTTCCTACAGCTCCT
GGGCAACGTGCTGGTTATTGTGCTGTCTCATCATTTTGGCAAAGAATTCCGCTCCATCTTCTAGAAAGAC
TGGAGTGCGATCGCGCCACCATGGTGAGCAAGGGCGAGGAGCTGTTCACCGGGGTGGTGCCCATCCTGGT
CGAGCTGGACGGCGACGTAAACGGCCACAAGTTCAGCGTGAGGGGCGAGGGCGAGGGCGATGCCACCAAC
GGCAAGCTGACCCTGAAGTTCATCTGCACCACCGGCAAGCTGCCCGTGCCCTGGCCCACCCTCGTGACCA
CCCTGAGCCACGGCGTGCAGTGCTTCGCCCGCTACCCCGACCACATGAAGCAGCACGACTTCTTCAAGTC
CGCCATGCCCGAAGGCTACGTCCAGGAGCGCACCATCTTCTTCAAGGACGACGGCACCTACAAGACCCGC
GCCGAGGTGAAGTTCGAGGGCGACACCCTGGTGAACCGCATCGAGCTGAAGGGCGTCGACTTCAAGGAGG
ACGGCAACATCCTGGGGCACAAGCTGGAGTACAACTTCAACAGCCACAACATCTATATCATGGCCGTCAA
GCAGAAGAACGGCATCAAGGTGAACTTCAAGATCCGCCACAACGTGGAGGACGGCAGCGTGCAGCTCGCC
GACCACTACCAGCAGAACACCCCCATCGGCGACGGCCCCGTGCTGCTGCCCGACAGCCACTACCTGAGCA
CCCAGTCCGTGCTGAGCAAAGACCCCAACGAGAAGCGCGATCACATGGTCCTGCTGGAGTTCCGCACCGC
CGCCGGGATCACTCTCGGCATGGACGAGCTGTACAAGTGAGAATTCCTAGAGCTCGCTGATCAGCCTCGA
CTGTGCCTTCTAGTTGCCAGCCATCTGTTGTTTGCCCCTCCCCCGTGCCTTCCTTGACCCTGGAAGGTGC
CACTCCCACTGTCCTTTCCTAATAAAATGAGGAAATTGCATCGCATTGTCTGAGTAGGTGTCATTCTATT
CTGGGGGGTGGGGTGGGGCAGGACAGCAAGGGGGAGGATTGGGAAGAGAATAGCAGGCATGCCTCCATCT
TCTAGAAAGACTGGAGTTTAATTAAGCCACCATGGTGAGCAAGGGCGAGGAGCTGTTCACCGGGGTGGTG
CCCATCCTGGTCGAGCTGGACGGCGACGTAAACGGCCACAAGTTCAGCGTGTCCGGCGAGGGCGAGGGCG
ATGCCACCTACGGCAAGCTGACCCTGAAGCTGATCTGCACCACCGGCAAGCTGCCCGTGCCCTGGCCCAC
CCTCGTGACCACCCTGGGCTACGGCCTGCAGTGCTTCGCCCGCTACCCCGACCACATGAAGCAGCACGAC
TTCTTCAAGTCCGCCATGCCCGAAGGCTACGTCCAGGAGCGCACCATCTTCTTCAAGGACGACGGCAACT
ACAAGACCCGCGCCGAGGTGAAGTTCGAGGGCGACACCCTGGTGAACCGCATCGAGCTGAAGGGCATCGA
CTTCAAGGAGGACGGCAACATCCTGGGGCACAAGCTGGAGTACAACTACAACAGCCACAACGTCTATATC
ACCGCCGACAAGCAGAAGAACGGCATCAAGGCCAACTTCAAGATCCGCCACAACATCGAGGACGGCGGCG
TGCAGCTCGCCGACCACTACCAGCAGAACACCCCCATCGGCGACGGCCCCGTGCTGCTGCCCGACAACCA
CTACCTGAGCTACCAGTCCGCCCTGAGCAAAGACCCCAACGAGAAGCGCGATCACATGGTCCTGCTGGAG
TTCGTGACCGCCGCCGGGATCACTCTCGGCATGGACGAGCTGTACAAGTAACGCGTGAATTCACTCCTCA
GGTGCAGGCTGCCTATCAGAAGGTGGTGGCTGGTGTGGCCAATGCCCTGGCTCACAAATACCACTGAGAT
CTTTTTCCCTCTGCCAAAAATTATGGGGACATCATGAAGCCCCTTGAGCATCTGACTTCTGGCTAATAAA
GGAAATTTATTTTCATTGCAATAGTGTGTTGGAATTTTTTGTGTCTCTCACTCGGAAGGACATATGGGAG
GGCAAATCATTTAAAACATCAGAATGAGTATTTGGTTTAGAGTTTGGCAACATATGCCCATATGCTGGCT
GCCATGAACAAAGGTTGGCTATAAAGAGGTCATCAGTATATGAAACAGCCCCCTGCTGTCCATTCCTTAT
TCCATAGAAAAGCCTTGACTTGAGGTTAGATTTTTTTTATATTTTGTTTTGTGTTATTTTTTTCTTTAAC
ATCCCTAAAATTTTCCTTACATGTTTTACTAGCCAGATTTTTCCTCCTCTCCTGACTACTCCCAGTCATA
GCTGTCCCTCTTCTCTTATGGAGATCCCTCGACCTGCAGCCCAAGCTTGGCGTAATCATGGTCATAGCTG
TTTCCTGTGTGAAATTGTTATCCGCTCACAATTCCACACAACATACGAGCCGGAAGCATAAAGTGTAAAG
CCTGGGGTGCCTAATGAGTGAGCTAACTCACATTAATTGCGTTGCGCTCACTGCCCGCTTTCCAGTCGGG
AAACCTGTCGTGCCAGCGGATCGACAGTACTAAGCTTTACTAGGGACAGGATTGGTGACAGAAAAGCCCC
ATCCTTAGGCCTCCTCCTTCCTAGTCTCCTGATATTGGGTCTAACCCCCACCTCCTGTTAGGCAGATTCC
TTATCTGGTGACACACCCCCATTTCCTGGAGCCATCTCTCTCCTTGCCAGAACCTCTAAGGTTTGCTTAC
GATGGAGCCAGAGAGGATCCTGGGAGGGAGAGCTTGGCAGGGGGTGGGAGGGAAGGGGGGGATGCGTGAC
CTGCCCGGTTCTCAGTGGCCACCCTGCGCTACCCTCTCCCAGAACCTGAGCTGCTCTGACGCGGCTGTCT
GGTGCGTTTCACTGATCCTGGTGCTGCAGCTTCCTTACACTTCCCAAGAGGAGAAGCAGTTTGGAAAAAC
AAAATCAGAATAAGTTGGTCCTGAGTTCTAACTTTGGCTCTTCACCTTTCTAGTCCCCAATTTATATTGT
TCCTCCGTGCGTCAGTTTTACCTGTGAGATAAGGCCAGTAGCCAGCCCCGTCCTGGCAGGGCTGTGGTGA
GGAGGGGGGTGTCCGTGTGGAAAACTCCCTTTGTGAGAATGGTGCGTCCTAGGTGTTCACCAGGTCGTGG
CCGCCTCTACTCCCTTTCTCTTTCTCCATCCTTCTTTCCTTAAAGAGTCCCCAGTGCTATCTGGGACATA
TTCCTCCGCCCAGAGCAGGGTCCCGCTTCCCTAAGGCCCTGCTCTGGGCTTCTGGGTTTGAGTCCTTGGC
AAGCCCAGGAGAGGCGCTCAGGCTTCCCTGTCCCCCTTCCTCGTCCACCATCTCATGCCCCTGGCTCTCC
TGCCCCTTCCCTACAGGGGTTCCTGGCTCTGCTCTAAGGGCGAATTCGCGGCCGCTAAATTCAATTCGCC
CTATAGTGAGTCGTATTACAATTCACTGGCCGTCGTTTTACAACGTCGTGACTGGGAAAACCCTGGCGTT
ACCCAACTTAATCGCCTTGCAGCACATCCCCCTTTCGCCAGCTGGCGTAATAGCGAAGAGGCCCGCACCG
ATCGCCCTTCCCAACAGTTGCGCAGCCTATACGTACGGCAGTTTAAGGTTTACACCTATAAAAGAGAGAG
CCGTTATCGTCTGTTTGTGGATGTACAGAGTGATATTATTGACACGCCGGGGCGACGGATGGTGATCCCC
CTGGCCAGTGCACGTCTGCTGTCAGATAAAGTCTCCCGTGAACTTTACCCGGTGGTGCATATCGGGGATG
AAAGCTGGCGCATGATGACCACCGATATGGCCAGTGTGCCGGTCTCCGTTATCGGGGAAGAAGTGGCTGA
TCTCAGCCACCGCGAAAATGACATCAAAAACGCCATTAACCTGATGTTCTGGGGAATATAAATGTCAGGC
ATGAGATTATCAAAAAGGATCTTCACCTAGATCCTTTTCACGTAGAAAGCCAGTCCGCAGAAACGGTGCT
GACCCCGGATGAATGTCAGCTACTGGGCTATCTGGACAAGGGAAAACGCAAGCGCAAAGAGAAAGCAGGT
AGCTTGCAGTGGGCTTACATGGCGATAGCTAGACTGGGCGGTTTTATGGACAGCAAGCGAACCGGAATTG
CCAGCTGGGGCGCCCTCTGGTAAGGTTGGGAAGCCCTGCAAAGTAAACTGGATGGCTTTCTTGCCGCCAA
GGATCTGATGGCGCAGGGGATCAAGCTCTGATCAAGAGACAGGATGAGGATCGTTTCGCATGATTGAACA
AGATGGATTGCACGCAGGTTCTCCGGCCGCTTGGGTGGAGAGGCTATTCGGCTATGACTGGGCACAACAG
ACAATCGGCTGCTCTGATGCCGCCGTGTTCCGGCTGTCAGCGCAGGGGCGCCCGGTTCTTTTTGTCAAGA
CCGACCTGTCCGGTGCCCTGAATGAACTGCAAGACGAGGCAGCGCGGCTATCGTGGCTGGCCACGACGGG
CGTTCCTTGCGCAGCTGTGCTCGACGTTGTCACTGAAGCGGGAAGGGACTGGCTGCTATTGGGCGAAGTG
CCGGGGCAGGATCTCCTGTCATCTCACCTTGCTCCTGCCGAGAAAGTATCCATCATGGCTGATGCAATGC
GGCGGCTGCATACGCTTGATCCGGCTACCTGCCCATTCGACCACCAAGCGAAACATCGCATCGAGCGAGC
ACGTACTCGGATGGAAGCCGGTCTTGTCGATCAGGATGATCTGGACGAAGAGCATCAGGGGCTCGCGCCA
GCCGAACTGTTCGCCAGGCTCAAGGCGAGCATGCCCGACGGCGAGGATCTCGTCGTGACCCATGCATGGC
GATGCCTGCTTGCCGAATATCATGGTGGAAAATGGCCGCTTTTCTGGATTCATCGACTGTGGCCGGCTGG
GTGTGGCGGACCGCTATCAGGACATAGCGTTGGCTACCCGTGATATTGCTGAAGAGCTTGGCGGCGAATG
GGCTGACCGCTTCCTCGTGCTTTACGGTATCGCCGCTCCCGATTCGCAGCGCATCGCCTTCTATCGCCTT
CTTGACGAGTTCTTCTGAATTATTAACGCTTACAATTTCCTGATGCGGTATTTTCTCCTTACGCATCTGT
GCGGTATTTCACACCGCATCAGGTGGCACTTTTCGGGGAAATGTGCGCGGAACCCCTATTTGTTTATTTT
TCTAAATACATTCAAATATGTATCCGCTCATGAGATTATCAAAAAGGATCTTCACCTAGATCCTTTTAAA
TTAAAAATGAAGTTTTAAATCAATCTAAAGTATATATGAGTAAACTTGGTCTGACAGTTACCAATGCTTA
ATCAGTGAGGCACCTATCTCAGCGATCTGTCTATTTCGTTCATCCATAGTTGCCTGACTCCCCGTCGTGT
AGATAACTACGATACGGGAGGGCTTACCATCTGGCCCCAGTGCTGCAATGATACCGCGAGACCCACGCTC
ACCGGCTCCAGATTTATCAGCAATAAACCAGCCAGCCGGAAGGGCCGAGCGCAGAAGTGGTCCTGCAACT
TTATCCGCCTCCATCCAGTCTATTAATTGTTGCCGGGAAGCTAGAGTAAGTAGTTCGCCAGTTAATAGTT
TGCGCAACGTTGTTGCCATTGCTACAGGCATCGTGGTGTCACGCTCGTCGTTTGGTATGGCTTCATTCAG
CTCCGGTTCCCAACGATCAAGGCGAGTTACATGATCCCCCATGTTGTGCAAAAAAGCGGTTAGCTCCTTC
GGTCCTCCGATCGTTGTCAGAAGTAAGTTGGCCGCAGTGTTATCACTCATGGTTATGGCAGCACTGCATA
ATTCTCTTACTGTCATGCCATCCGTAAGATGCTTTTCTGTGACTGGTGAATACTCAACCAAGTCATTCTG
AGAATAGTGTATGCGGCGACCGAGTTGCTCTTGCCCGGCGTCAATACGGGATAATACCGCGCCACATAGC
AGAACTTTAAAAGTGCTCATCATTGGAAAACGTTCTTCGGGGCGAAAACTCTCAAGGATCTTACCGCTGT
TGAGATCCAGTTCGATGTAACCCACTCGTGCACCCAACTGATCTTCAGCATCTTTTACTTTCACCAGCGT
TTCTGGGTGAGCAAAAACAGGAAGGCAAAATGCCGCAAAAAAGGGAATAAGGGCGACACGGAAATGTTGA
ATACTCATACTCTTCCTTTTTCAATATTATTGAAGCATTTATCAGGGTTATTGTCTCATGACCAAAATCC
CTTAACGTGAGTTTTCGTTCCACTGAGCGTCAGACCCCGTAGAAAAGATCAAAGGATCTTCTTGAGATCC
TTTTTTTCTGCGCGTAATCTGCTGCTTGCAAACAAAAAAACCACCGCTACCAGCGGTGGTTTGTTTGCCG
GATCAAGAGCTACCAACTCTTTTTCCGAAGGTAACTGGCTTCAGCAGAGCGCAGATACCAAATACTGTTC
TTCTAGTGTAGCCGTAGTTAGGCCACCACTTCAAGAACTCTGTAGCACCGCCTACATACCTCGCTCTGCT
AATCCTGTTACCAGTGGCTGCTGCCAGTGGCGATAAGTCGTGTCTTACCGGGTTGGACTCAAGACGATAG
TTACCGGATAAGGCGCAGCGGTCGGGCTGAACGGGGGGTTCGTGCACACAGCCCAGCTTGGAGCGAACGA
CCTACACCGAACTGAGATACCTACAGCGTGAGCTATGAGAAAGCGCCACGCTTCCCGAAGGGAGAAAGGC
GGACAGGTATCCGGTAAGCGGCAGGGTCGGAACAGGAGAGCGCACGAGGGAGCTTCCAGGGGGAAACGCC
TGGTATCTTTATAGTCCTGTCGGGTTTCGCCACCTCTGACTTGAGCGTCGATTTTTGTGATGCTCGTCAG
GGGGGCGGAGCCTATGGAAAAACGCCAGCAACGCGGCCTTTTTACGGTTCCTGGCCTTTTGCTGGCCTTT
TGCTCACATGTTCTTTCCTGCGTTATCCCCTGATTCTGTGGATAACCGTATTACCGCCTTTGAGTGAGCT
GATACCGCTCGCCGCAGCCGAACGACCGAGCGCAGCGAGTCAGTGAGCGAGGAAGCGGAAGAGCGCCCAA
TACGCAAACCGCCTCTCCCCGCGCGTTGGCCGATTCATTAATGCAGCTGGCACGACAGGTTTCCCGACTG
GAAAGCGGGCAGTGAGCGCAACGCAATTAATGTGAGTTAGCTCACTCATTAGGCACCCCAGGCTTTACAC
TTTATGCTTCCGGCTCGTATGTTGTGTGGAATTGTGAGCGGATAACAATTTCACACAGGAAACAGCTATG
ACCATGATTACGCCAAGCTCAGAATTAACCCTCACTAAAGGGA
